>Addgene plasmid #59602 | pSicoR-ADAM7i1 | depositor partial sequence | sequence record 93279 | pSicoR-ADAM7i1 sequence 63 bps
TGGACAGACAATGTTTAAGAGAAATTCTAGAGATTTCTCTTAAACATTGTCTGTCCTTTTTTC
