>Addgene plasmid #59602 | pSicoR-ADAM7i1 | addgene partial sequence | sequence record 96858 | WPRE-R 5'-CATAGCGTAAAAGGAGCAACA-3'
AATTTTGTAATCCAGAGGTTGATTATCGATAAGCTTGATATCGAATTGTACCTAGTGGAACCGGAACCCT
TAAACATGTATAACTTCGTATAATGTATGCTATACGAAGTTATTAGGTCCCTCGACGAATTCCTACTTGT
ACAGCTCGTCCATGCCGAGAGTGATCCCGGCGGCGGTCACGAACTCCAGCAGGACCATGTGATCGCGCTT
CTCGTTGGGGTCTTTGCTCAGGGCGGACTGGGTGCTCAGGTAGTGGTTGTCGGGCAGCAGCACGGGGCCG
TCGCCGATGGGGGTGTTCTGCTGGTAGTGGTCGGCGAGCTGCACGCTGCCGTCCTCGATGTTGTGGCGGA
TCTTGAAGTTCACCTTGATGCCGTTCTTCTGCTTGTCGGCCATGATATAGACGTTGTGGCTGTTGTAGTT
GTACTCCAGCTTGTGCCCCAGGATGTTGCCGTCCTCCTTGAAGTCGATGCCCTTCAGCTCGATGCGGTTC
ACCAGGGTGTCGCCCTCGAACTTCACCTCGGCGCGGGTCTTGTAGTTGCCGTCGTCCTTGAAGAAGATGG
TGCGCTCCTGGACGTAGCCTTCG
