>Addgene plasmid #59602 | pSicoR-ADAM7i1 | addgene partial sequence | sequence record 97318 | pLLU-5 5'-cacagacttgtgggagaagc-3'
ATAATATTTCCTAGTAACTATAGAGGCTTAATGTGCGATAAAAGACAGATAATCTGTTCTTTTTAATACT
AGCTACATTTTACATGATAGGCTTGGATTTCTATAACTTCGTATAGCATACATTATACGAAGTTATAAAC
AGCACAAAAGGAAACTCACCCTAACTGTAAAGTAATTGTGTGTTTTGAGACTATAAATATCCCTTGGAGA
AAAGCCTTGTTTGGACAGACAATGTTTAAGAGAAATTCTAGAGATTTCTCTTAAACATTGTCTGTCCTTT
TTTCTCGAGTACTAGGATCCATTAGGCGGCCGCGTGGATAACCGTATTACCGCCATGCATTAGTTATTAA
TAGTAATCAATTACGGGGTCATTAGTTCATAGCCCATATATGGAGTTCCGCGTTACATAACTTACGGTAA
ATGGCCCGCCTGGCTGACCGCCCAACGACCCCCGCCCATTGACGTCAATAATGACGTATGTTCCCATAGT
AACGCCAATAGGGACTTTCCATTGACGTCAATGGGTGGAGTATTTACGGTAAACTGCCCACTTGGCAGTA
CATCAAGTGTATCATATGCCAAGTACGCCCCCTATTGACGTC
