[The description below was written by a language model from this plasmid's Addgene catalogue record.]
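Description:
pSicoR-ADAM7i1 is an RNA interference plasmid built on the pSicoR backbone and catalogued as a mammalian expression/RNAi vector. It carries a short hairpin RNA directed against human ADAM7, a member of the ADAM (a disintegrin and metalloprotease) family. The hairpin is driven by a U6 promoter, an RNA polymerase III promoter commonly used for shRNAs because it gives strong expression of small transcripts with defined ends. The listed sequencing primer suggests the mouse form of U6, though the record does not say so explicitly. The hairpin oligonucleotides were inserted by restriction cloning between HpaI and XhoI sites. The HpaI site was destroyed in the process, while the XhoI site was retained. The "i1" suffix suggests this is one of several hairpins against the same gene, but this is not stated.

In bacteria the plasmid is selected with ampicillin and maintained at high copy. The recommended host is a recombination-deficient strain of the type typically chosen for vectors containing repeated sequences such as viral long terminal repeats. pSicoR is generally known as a lentiviral backbone designed so that the shRNA cassette can be removed by Cre recombinase. However, no feature table is provided, so the LTRs, packaging elements, loxP sites and any reporter or mammalian selection marker in this particular construct cannot be confirmed. The hairpin target sequence itself is also not given.

The construct is intended for knockdown of ADAM7 in human cells. The associated publication concerns the systematic identification of barriers to human induced pluripotent stem cell generation, which suggests it was used to test whether depleting ADAM7 affects reprogramming.
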