Addgene plasmid #59602: pSicoR-ADAM7i1
Purpose: Expression of shRNA against human ADAM7
Depositing lab: Miguel Ramalho-Santos. Depositing organization: University of California, San Francisco (UCSF). Publication: Systematic Identification of Barriers to Human iPSC Generation. Qin H, Diaz A, Blouin L, Lebbink RJ, Patena W, Tanbun P, LeProust EM, McManus MT, Song JS, Ramalho-Santos M. Cell. 2014 Jul 17;158(2):449-61. doi: 10.1016/j.cell.2014.05.040. PubMed 25036638.
Backbone
  Vector backbone: pSicoR
  Vector type: Mammalian Expression, RNAi
Growth in bacteria
  Bacterial resistance: Ampicillin, 100 μg/mL
  Growth temperature: 37°C
  Growth strain: Stbl3
  Copy number: High Copy
Gene/Insert
  Gene/Insert name: ADAM7
  gRNA/shRNA sequence: ADAM7
  Species: H. sapiens (human)
  Entrez Gene: ADAM7 (a.k.a. ADAM 7, ADAM-7, EAPI, GP-83, GP83)
  Promoter: U6
  Cloning method: Restriction Enzyme; 5′ cloning site HpaI (destroyed during cloning); 3′ cloning site XhoI (not destroyed)
  Sequencing primers: 5′ mU6-F
Terms and licenses: Academic/Nonprofit Terms; Industry Terms: Not Available to Industry
How to cite: pSicoR-ADAM7i1 was a gift from Miguel Ramalho-Santos (Addgene plasmid # 59602 ; http://n2t.net/addgene:59602 ; RRID:Addgene_59602)
